Addgene plasmid #101646: pThom77.2
Purpose: Encodes the fluorescent protein amFP486 for constitutive expression in E. coli.
Depositing lab: Thomas Hughes. Depositing organization: Montana State University. Publication: Blue-Shifted Green Fluorescent Protein Homologues Are Brighter than Enhanced Green Fluorescent Protein under Two-Photon Excitation. Molina RS, Tran TM, Campbell RE, Lambert GG, Salih A, Shaner NC, Hughes TE, Drobizhev M. J Phys Chem Lett. 2017 Jun 15;8(12):2548-2554. doi: 10.1021/acs.jpclett.7b00960. Epub 2017 May 25. PubMed 28530831.
Backbone
  Vector backbone: pNCS
  Vector type: Bacterial Expression
Growth in bacteria
  Bacterial resistance: Kanamycin, 50 μg/mL
  Growth temperature: 37°C
  Growth strain: DH5alpha
  Copy number: High Copy
Gene/Insert
  Gene/Insert name: amFP486
  Insert size (bp): 684
  Tag / fusion protein: 6XHis (N terminal on insert)
  Cloning method: Ligation Independent Cloning
  Sequencing primers: 5′ T7; 3′ T7term
Terms and licenses: Academic/Nonprofit Terms; Industry Terms: Not Available to Industry
Depositor comments: The fluorescent protein sequence comes from the following publication: Matz M. V.; Fradkov A. F.; Labas Y. A.; Savitsky A. P.; Zaraisky A. G.; Markelov M. L.; Lukyanov S. A. Fluorescent Proteins from Nonbioluminescent Anthozoa Species. Nat. Biotechnol. 1999, 17, 969_97310.1038/13657.
How to cite: pThom77.2 was a gift from Thomas Hughes (Addgene plasmid # 101646 ; http://n2t.net/addgene:101646 ; RRID:Addgene_101646)
