[The description below was written by a language model from this plasmid's Addgene catalogue record, the feature table of its GenBank file and pLannotate feature annotations shown in this document.]
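Description:
pThom77.2 is a small (about 3.5 kb) bacterial expression plasmid built on the pNCS backbone that carries the cyan fluorescent protein amFP486, a constitutively fluorescent protein originally isolated from the sea anemone Anemonia majano. It is maintained in E. coli at high copy through a ColE1/pUC-type origin and selected with kanamycin via the Tn5 aminoglycoside phosphotransferase gene (NeoR/KanR), which here is driven by the bla (AmpR) promoter. An f1 phage origin is also present, along with short lacZα and lacI remnants that appear to be backbone leftovers rather than functional genes.

The 684 bp amFP486 coding sequence sits downstream of an N-terminal leader made up of a 6xHis tag (annotated as a fragment of a composite His-containing tag), the T7 gene 10 leader peptide and an Xpress epitope with its enterokinase cleavage site, so the protein can be purified by metal affinity chromatography, detected by epitope, and optionally have the tag removed. Translation starts from a T7 gene 10 ribosome binding site, and a T7 terminator follows the insert. The catalogue describes expression as constitutive in E. coli; the only annotated promoter upstream of the cassette is a T7 promoter, no intact lac repressor gene or lac operator is annotated, and the element responsible for constitutive transcription in ordinary strains is not identified in the feature tables.

The depositor and repository sequences give the same feature set, offset by three bases, while the GenBank record covers only the insert. The associated work compared the two-photon brightness of blue-shifted GFP homologues, consistent with use for producing purified protein for photophysical characterisation.
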