Features (pLannotate 1.2.2; 14 found; start..end, strand, type, name):
     20..69      +  CDS            SET1 (fragment): solubility-enhancement tag derived from T7 phage gene 10B
     77..124     +  terminator     T7 terminator: transcription terminator for bacteriophage T7 RNA polymerase
    150..216     +  CDS            lacZα (fragment): LacZα fragment of β-galactosidase; lacZ fragment
    221..649     +  rep_origin     f1 ori (sequence partly withheld): f1 bacteriophage origin of replication; arrow indicates direction of (+) strand synthesis
    702..806     +  promoter       AmpR promoter: bla
    807..1601    +  CDS            NeoR/KanR: aminoglycoside phosphotransferase from Tn5; aph(3')-II (or nptII); confers resistance to neomycin, kanamycin, and G418 (Geneticin®)
   1772..2360    +  rep_origin     ori: high-copy-number ColE1/pMB1/pBR322/pUC origin of replication
   2543..2596    +  CDS            lacI (fragment): lac repressor; lacI; The lac repressor binds to the lac operator to inhibit transcription in E. coli. This inhibition can be relieved by adding lactose or isopropyl-β-D-thiogalactopyranoside (IPTG).
   2616..2634    +  promoter       T7 promoter: promoter for bacteriophage T7 RNA polymerase
   2718..2737    +  RBS            RBS (fragment): efficient ribosome binding site from bacteriophage T7 gene 10 (Olins and Rangwala, 1989)
   2760..2780    +  CDS            capTEV™ (fragment): composite tag for in vivo biotinylation, TEV protease cleavage, and 6xHis tagging
   2781..2813    +  CDS            T7 tag (gene 10 leader): leader peptide from bacteriophage T7 gene 10 promotes efficient translation in E. coli
   2817..2840    +  CDS            Xpress™ tag: Xpress™ epitope tag, including an enterokinase recognition and cleavage site
   2847..3530    +  CDS            amFP486: amFP486 is a basic (constitutively fluorescent) cyan fluorescent protein published in 1999, derived from Anemonia majano.
>Addgene plasmid #101646 | pThom77.2 | depositor full sequence | sequence record 191756 | Full Sequence
GAATTCGAAGCTTGATCCGGCTGCTAACAAAGCCCGAAAGGAAGCTGAGTTGGCTGCTGCCACCGCTGAG
CAATAACTAGCATAACCCCTTGGGGCCTCTAAACGGGTCTTGAGGGGTTTTTTGCTGAAAGGAGGAACTA
TATCCGGATCTGGCGTAATAGCGAAGAGGCCCGCACCGATCGCCCTTCCCAACAGTTGCGCAGCCTGAAT
GGCGAATGGG
[124 nt withheld, positions 221-344]
C
[91 nt withheld, positions 346-436]
A
[49 nt withheld, positions 438-486]
CCTTTGACGTTGGAGTCCACGTTCTTT
[37 nt withheld, positions 514-550]
ACCCTATCTCGGTCTATTCTTTTGATTTATAAGGGATTTTGCCGATTTCGGCCTATTGGTTAAAAAATGA
GCTGATTTAACAAAAATTTAACGCGAATTTTAACAAAATATTAACGCTTACAATTTAGGTGGCACTTTTC
GGGGAAATGTGCGCGGAACCCCTATTTGTTTATTTTTCTAAATACATTCAAATATGTATCCGCTCATGAG
ACAATAACCCTGATAAATGCTTCAATAATATTGAAAAAGGAAGAGTATGATTGAACAAGATGGATTGCAC
GCAGGTTCTCCGGCCGCTTGGGTGGAGAGGCTATTCGGCTATGACTGGGCACAACAGACAATCGGCTGCT
CTGATGCCGCCGTGTTCCGGCTGTCAGCGCAGGGGCGCCCGGTTCTTTTTGTCAAGACCGACCTGTCCGG
TGCCCTGAATGAACTGCAAGACGAGGCAGCGCGGCTATCGTGGCTGGCCACGACGGGCGTTCCTTGCGCA
GCTGTGCTCGACGTTGTCACTGAAGCGGGAAGGGACTGGCTGCTATTGGGCGAAGTGCCGGGGCAGGATC
TCCTGTCATCTCACCTTGCTCCTGCCGAGAAAGTATCCATCATGGCTGATGCAATGCGGCGGCTGCATAC
GCTTGATCCGGCTACCTGCCCATTCGACCACCAAGCGAAACATCGCATCGAGCGAGCACGTACTCGGATG
GAAGCCGGTCTTGTCGATCAGGATGATCTGGACGAAGAGCATCAGGGGCTCGCGCCAGCCGAACTGTTCG
CCAGGCTCAAGGCGAGCATGCCCGACGGCGAGGATCTCGTCGTGACCCATGGCGATGCCTGCTTGCCGAA
TATCATGGTGGAAAATGGCCGCTTTTCTGGATTCATCGACTGTGGCCGGCTGGGTGTGGCGGACCGCTAT
CAGGACATAGCGTTGGCTACCCGTGATATTGCTGAAGAGCTTGGCGGCGAATGGGCTGACCGCTTCCTCG
TGCTTTACGGTATCGCCGCTCCCGATTCGCAGCGCATCGCCTTCTATCGCCTTCTTGACGAGTTCTTCTG
ACTGTCAGACCAAGTTTACTCATATATACTTTAGATTGATTTAAAACTTCATTTTTAATTTAAAAGGATC
TAGGTGAAGATCCTTTTTGATAATCTCATGACCAAAATCCCTTAACGTGAGTTTTCGTTCCACTGAGCGT
CAGACCCCGTAGAAAAGATCAAAGGATCTTCTTGAGATCCTTTTTTTCTGCGCGTAATCTGCTGCTTGCA
AACAAAAAAACCACCGCTACCAGCGGTGGTTTGTTTGCCGGATCAAGAGCTACCAACTCTTTTTCCGAAG
GTAACTGGCTTCAGCAGAGCGCAGATACCAAATACTGTTCTTCTAGTGTAGCCGTAGTTAGGCCACCACT
TCAAGAACTCTGTAGCACCGCCTACATACCTCGCTCTGCTAATCCTGTTACCAGTGGCTGCTGCCAGTGG
CGATAAGTCGTGTCTTACCGGGTTGGACTCAAGACGATAGTTACCGGATAAGGCGCAGCGGTCGGGCTGA
ACGGGGGGTTCGTGCACACAGCCCAGCTTGGAGCGAACGACCTACACCGAACTGAGATACCTACAGCGTG
AGCTATGAGAAAGCGCCACGCTTCCCGAAGGGAGAAAGGCGGACAGGTATCCGGTAAGCGGCAGGGTCGG
AACAGGAGAGCGCACGAGGGAGCTTCCAGGGGGAAACGCCTGGTATCTTTATAGTCCTGTCGGGTTTCGC
CACCTCTGACTTGAGCGTCGATTTTTGTGATGCTCGTCAGGGGGGCGGAGCCTATGGAAAAACGCCAGCA
ACGCGGCCTTTTTACGGTTCCTGGCCTTTTGCTGGCCTTTTGCTCACATGTTCTTTCCTGCGTTATCCCC
TGATTCTGTGGATAACCGTATTACCGCCTTTGAGTGAGCTGATACCGCTCGCCGCAGCCGAACGACCGAG
CGCAGCGAGTCAGTGAGCGAGGAAGCGGAAGAGCGCCCAATACGCAAACCGCCTCTCCCCGCGCGTTGGC
CGATTCATTAATGCAGGATCTCGATCCCGCGAAATTAATACGACTCACTATAGGGAGACCACAACGGTTT
CCCTCTAGAATCACCGAGTTTATTCTTGACACCTGATGCGATGAATGATATAATAGGAAAGTACTGTTTT
GTTTAACTTTAAGAAGGGGATATACATATGCGGGGTTCTCATCATCATCATCATCATGGTATGGCTAGCA
TGACTGGTGGACAGCAAATGGGTCGGGATCTGTACGACGATGACGATAAGGATCCGGCCCTGAGCAACAA
GTTCATCGGCGACGACATGAAGATGACCTACCACATGGACGGCTGCGTGAACGGCCACTACTTCACCGTG
AAGGGCGAGGGCAACGGCAAGCCCTACGAGGGCACCCAGACCAGCACCTTCAAGGTGACCATGGCCAACG
GCGGCCCCCTGGCCTTCAGCTTCGACATCCTGAGCACCGTGTTCAAGTACGGCAACCGGTGCTTCACCGC
CTACCCCACCAGCATGCCCGACTACTTCAAGCAGGCCTTCCCCGACGGCATGAGCTACGAGCGGACCTTC
ACCTACGAGGACGGCGGCGTGGCCACCGCCAGCTGGGAGATCAGCCTGAAGGGCAACTGCTTCGAGCACA
AGAGCACCTTCCACGGCGTGAACTTCCCCGCCGACGGCCCCGTGATGGCCAAGAAGACCACCGGCTGGGA
CCCCAGCTTCGAGAAGATGACCGTGTGCGACGGCATCCTGAAGGGCGACGTGACCGCCTTCCTGATGCTG
CAGGGCGGCGGCAACTACCGGTGCCAGTTCCACACCAGCTACAAGACCAAGAAGCCCGTGACCATGCCCC
CCAACCACGTGGTGGAGCACCGGATCGCCCGGACCGACCTGGACAAGGGCGGCAACAGCGTGCAGCTGAC
CGAGCACGCCGTGGCCCACATCACCAGCGTGGTGCCCTTCTAA
