Features (pLannotate 1.2.2; 14 found; start..end, strand, type, name):
     17..66      +  CDS            SET1 (fragment): solubility-enhancement tag derived from T7 phage gene 10B
     74..121     +  terminator     T7 terminator: transcription terminator for bacteriophage T7 RNA polymerase
    147..213     +  CDS            lacZα (fragment): LacZα fragment of β-galactosidase; lacZ fragment
    218..646     +  rep_origin     f1 ori (sequence partly withheld): f1 bacteriophage origin of replication; arrow indicates direction of (+) strand synthesis
    699..803     +  promoter       AmpR promoter: bla
    804..1598    +  CDS            NeoR/KanR: aminoglycoside phosphotransferase from Tn5; aph(3')-II (or nptII); confers resistance to neomycin, kanamycin, and G418 (Geneticin®)
   1769..2357    +  rep_origin     ori: high-copy-number ColE1/pMB1/pBR322/pUC origin of replication
   2540..2593    +  CDS            lacI (fragment): lac repressor; lacI; The lac repressor binds to the lac operator to inhibit transcription in E. coli. This inhibition can be relieved by adding lactose or isopropyl-β-D-thiogalactopyranoside (IPTG).
   2613..2631    +  promoter       T7 promoter: promoter for bacteriophage T7 RNA polymerase
   2715..2737    +  RBS            RBS: efficient ribosome binding site from bacteriophage T7 gene 10 (Olins and Rangwala, 1989)
   2757..2777    +  CDS            capTEV™ (fragment): composite tag for in vivo biotinylation, TEV protease cleavage, and 6xHis tagging
   2778..2810    +  CDS            T7 tag (gene 10 leader): leader peptide from bacteriophage T7 gene 10 promotes efficient translation in E. coli
   2814..2837    +  CDS            Xpress™ tag: Xpress™ epitope tag, including an enterokinase recognition and cleavage site
   2844..3527    +  CDS            amFP486: amFP486 is a basic (constitutively fluorescent) cyan fluorescent protein published in 1999, derived from Anemonia majano.
>Addgene plasmid #101646 | pThom77.2 | addgene full sequence | sequence record 194943 | Addgene NGS Result
TTCGAAGCTTGATCCGGCTGCTAACAAAGCCCGAAAGGAAGCTGAGTTGGCTGCTGCCACCGCTGAGCAA
TAACTAGCATAACCCCTTGGGGCCTCTAAACGGGTCTTGAGGGGTTTTTTGCTGAAAGGAGGAACTATAT
CCGGATCTGGCGTAATAGCGAAGAGGCCAGCACCGATCGCCCTTCCCAACAGTTGCGCAGCCTGAATGGC
GAATGGG
[124 nt withheld, positions 218-341]
C
[91 nt withheld, positions 343-433]
A
[49 nt withheld, positions 435-483]
CCTTTGACGTTGGAGTCCACGTTCTTT
[37 nt withheld, positions 511-547]
ACCCTATCTCGGTCTATTCTTTTGATTTATAAGGGATTTTGCCGATTTCGGCCTATTGGTTAAAAAATGA
GCTGATTTAACAAAAATTTAACGCGAATTTTAACAAAATATTAACGCTTACAATTTAGGTGGCACTTTTC
GGGGAAATGTGCGCGGAACCCCTATTTGTTTATTTTTCTAAATACATTCAAATATGTATCCGCTCATGAG
ACAATAACCCTGATAAATGCTTCAATAATATTGAAAAAGGAAGAGTATGATTGAACAAGATGGATTGCAC
GCAGGTTCTCCGGCCGCTTGGGTGGAGAGGCTATTCGGCTATGACTGGGCACAACAGACAATCGGCTGCT
CTGATGCCGCCGTGTTCCGGCTGTCAGCGCAGGGGCGCCCGGTTCTTTTTGTCAAGACCGACCTGTCCGG
TGCCCTGAATGAACTGCAAGACGAGGCAGCGCGGCTATCGTGGCTGGCCACGACGGGCGTTCCTTGCGCA
GCTGTGCTCGACGTTGTCACTGAAGCGGGAAGGGACTGGCTGCTATTGGGCGAAGTGCCGGGGCAGGATC
TCCTGTCATCTCACCTTGCTCCTGCCGAGAAAGTATCCATCATGGCTGATGCAATGCGGCGGCTGCATAC
GCTTGATCCGGCTACCTGCCCATTCGACCACCAAGCGAAACATCGCATCGAGCGAGCACGTACTCGGATG
GAAGCCGGTCTTGTCGATCAGGATGATCTGGACGAAGAGCATCAGGGGCTCGCGCCAGCCGAACTGTTCG
CCAGGCTCAAGGCGAGCATGCCCGACGGCGAGGATCTCGTCGTGACCCATGGCGATGCCTGCTTGCCGAA
TATCATGGTGGAAAATGGCCGCTTTTCTGGATTCATCGACTGTGGCCGGCTGGGTGTGGCGGACCGCTAT
CAGGACATAGCGTTGGCTACCCGTGATATTGCTGAAGAGCTTGGCGGCGAATGGGCTGACCGCTTCCTCG
TGCTTTACGGTATCGCCGCTCCCGATTCGCAGCGCATCGCCTTCTATCGCCTTCTTGACGAGTTCTTCTG
ACTGTCAGACCAAGTTTACTCATATATACTTTAGATTGATTTAAAACTTCATTTTTAATTTAAAAGGATC
TAGGTGAAGATCCTTTTTGATAATCTCATGACCAAAATCCCTTAACGTGAGTTTTCGTTCCACTGAGCGT
CAGACCCCGTAGAAAAGATCAAAGGATCTTCTTGAGATCCTTTTTTTCTGCGCGTAATCTGCTGCTTGCA
AACAAAAAAACCACCGCTACCAGCGGTGGTTTGTTTGCCGGATCAAGAGCTACCAACTCTTTTTCCGAAG
GTAACTGGCTTCAGCAGAGCGCAGATACCAAATACTGTTCTTCTAGTGTAGCCGTAGTTAGGCCACCACT
TCAAGAACTCTGTAGCACCGCCTACATACCTCGCTCTGCTAATCCTGTTACCAGTGGCTGCTGCCAGTGG
CGATAAGTCGTGTCTTACCGGGTTGGACTCAAGACGATAGTTACCGGATAAGGCGCAGCGGTCGGGCTGA
ACGGGGGGTTCGTGCACACAGCCCAGCTTGGAGCGAACGACCTACACCGAACTGAGATACCTACAGCGTG
AGCTATGAGAAAGCGCCACGCTTCCCGAAGGGAGAAAGGCGGACAGGTATCCGGTAAGCGGCAGGGTCGG
AACAGGAGAGCGCACGAGGGAGCTTCCAGGGGGAAACGCCTGGTATCTTTATAGTCCTGTCGGGTTTCGC
CACCTCTGACTTGAGCGTCGATTTTTGTGATGCTCGTCAGGGGGGCGGAGCCTATGGAAAAACGCCAGCA
ACGCGGCCTTTTTACGGTTCCTGGCCTTTTGCTGGCCTTTTGCTCACATGTTCTTTCCTGCGTTATCCCC
TGATTCTGTGGATAACCGTATTACCGCCTTTGAGTGAGCTGATACCGCTCGCCGCAGCCGAACGACCGAG
CGCAGCGAGTCAGTGAGCGAGGAAGCGGAAGAGCGCCCAATACGCAAACCGCCTCTCCCCGCGCGTTGGC
CGATTCATTAATGCAGGATCTCGATCCCGCGAAATTAATACGACTCACTATAGGGAGACCACAACGGTTT
CCCTCTAGAATCACCGAGTTTATTCTTGACACCTGATGCGATGAATGATATAATAGGAAAGTACTGTTTT
GTTTAACTTTAAGAAGGAGATATACATATGCGGGGTTCTCATCATCATCATCATCATGGTATGGCTAGCA
TGACTGGTGGACAGCAAATGGGTCGGGATCTGTACGACGATGACGATAAGGATCCGGCCCTGAGCAACAA
GTTCATCGGCGACGACATGAAGATGACCTACCACATGGACGGCTGCGTGAACGGCCACTACTTCACCGTG
AAGGGCGAGGGCAACGGCAAGCCCTACGAGGGCACCCAGACCAGCACCTTCAAGGTGACCATGGCCAACG
GCGGCCCCCTGGCCTTCAGCTTCGACATCCTGAGCACCGTGTTCAAGTACGGCAACCGGTGCTTCACCGC
CTACCCCACCAGCATGCCCGACTACTTCAAGCAGGCCTTCCCCGACGGCATGAGCTACGAGCGGACCTTC
ACCTACGAGGACGGCGGCGTGGCCACCGCCAGCTGGGAGATCAGCCTGAAGGGCAACTGCTTCGAGCACA
AGAGCACCTTCCACGGCGTGAACTTCCCCGCCGACGGCCCCGTGATGGCCAAGAAGACCACCGGCTGGGA
CCCCAGCTTCGAGAAGATGACCGTGTGCGACGGCATCCTGAAGGGCGACGTGACCGCCTTCCTGATGCTG
CAGGGCGGCGGCAACTACCGGTGCCAGTTCCACACCAGCTACAAGACCAAGAAGCCCGTGACCATGCCCC
CCAACCACGTGGTGGAGCACCGGATCGCCCGGACCGACCTGGACAAGGGCGGCAACAGCGTGCAGCTGAC
CGAGCACGCCGTGGCCCACATCACCAGCGTGGTGCCCTTCTAAGAA
