LOCUS       Exported 684 bp ds-DNA linear SYN 22-MAY-2021
DEFINITION  Encodes the fluorescent protein amFP486 for constitutive expression
            in E. coli..
ACCESSION   .
VERSION     .
KEYWORDS    pThom77.2
SOURCE      synthetic DNA construct
  ORGANISM  synthetic DNA construct
REFERENCE   1 (bases 1 to 684)
  AUTHORS   Molina RS, Tran TM, Campbell RE, Lambert GG, Salih A, Shaner NC,
            Hughes TE, Drobizhev M
  TITLE     Blue-Shifted Green Fluorescent Protein Homologues Are Brighter than
            Enhanced Green Fluorescent Protein under Two-Photon Excitation.
  JOURNAL   J Phys Chem Lett. 2017 Jun 15;8(12):2548-2554. doi:
            10.1021/acs.jpclett.7b00960. Epub 2017 May 25.
  PUBMED    28530831
REFERENCE   2 (bases 1 to 684)
  AUTHORS   .
  TITLE     Direct Submission
  JOURNAL   Exported May 22, 2021 from SnapGene Server 1.1.58
            http://www.snapgene.com
FEATURES             Location/Qualifiers
     source          1..684
                     /organism="synthetic DNA construct"
                     /mol_type="other DNA"
ORIGIN
        1 gccctgagca acaagttcat cggcgacgac atgaagatga cctaccacat ggacggctgc
       61 gtgaacggcc actacttcac cgtgaagggc gagggcaacg gcaagcccta cgagggcacc
      121 cagaccagca ccttcaaggt gaccatggcc aacggcggcc ccctggcctt cagcttcgac
      181 atcctgagca ccgtgttcaa gtacggcaac cggtgcttca ccgcctaccc caccagcatg
      241 cccgactact tcaagcaggc cttccccgac ggcatgagct acgagcggac cttcacctac
      301 gaggacggcg gcgtggccac cgccagctgg gagatcagcc tgaagggcaa ctgcttcgag
      361 cacaagagca ccttccacgg cgtgaacttc cccgccgacg gccccgtgat ggccaagaag
      421 accaccggct gggaccccag cttcgagaag atgaccgtgt gcgacggcat cctgaagggc
      481 gacgtgaccg ccttcctgat gctgcagggc ggcggcaact accggtgcca gttccacacc
      541 agctacaaga ccaagaagcc cgtgaccatg ccccccaacc acgtggtgga gcaccggatc
      601 gcccggaccg acctggacaa gggcggcaac agcgtgcagc tgaccgagca cgccgtggcc
      661 cacatcacca gcgtggtgcc cttc
//
